Addgene plasmid #30709: pBS-F1-TAG
Depositing lab: Nathan Lawson & Scot Wolfe. Depositing organization: University of Massachusetts, Worcester. Publication: Evaluation and application of modularly assembled zinc-finger nucleases in zebrafish. Zhu C, Smith T, McNulty J, Rayla AL, Lakshmanan A, Siekmann AF, Buffardi M, Meng X, Shin J, Padmanabhan A, Cifuentes D, Giraldez AJ, Look AT, Epstein JA, Lawson ND, Wolfe SA. Development. 2011 Oct;138(20):4555-64. 10.1242/dev.066779 PubMed 21937602.
Backbone
  Vector backbone: pBlueScript II SK(+)
  Backbone size w/o insert (bp): 2877
  Vector type: Cloning vector
Growth in bacteria
  Bacterial resistance: Ampicillin, 100 μg/mL
  Growth temperature: 37°C
  Growth strain: DH5alpha
  Growth instructions: XL1Blue
  Copy number: High Copy
Gene/Insert
  Gene/Insert name: F1 TAG
  Insert size (bp): 276
  Cloning method: Restriction Enzyme; 5′ cloning site KpnI (not destroyed); 3′ cloning site XbalI (not destroyed)
  Sequencing primers: 5′ T7; 3′ T3
Terms and licenses: Academic/Nonprofit Terms; Industry Terms: Not Available to Industry
How to cite: pBS-F1-TAG was a gift from Nathan Lawson & Scot Wolfe (Addgene plasmid # 30709 ; http://n2t.net/addgene:30709 ; RRID:Addgene_30709)
