[The description below was written by a language model from this plasmid's Addgene catalogue record.]
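Description:
pBS-F1-TAG is a small bacterial cloning plasmid built on the pBlueScript II SK(+) backbone (recorded as 2877 bp without insert). It is maintained at high copy number in standard E. coli cloning strains and selected with ampicillin. No feature table accompanies the record. Elements normally found in this backbone family, such as a pUC-type origin, an f1 phage origin, the lacZα/multiple cloning site region and flanking T7 and T3 promoters, can therefore only be inferred from the backbone name. The listing of T7 and T3 as the sequencing primers on either side of the insert is consistent with that layout.

The payload is a 276 bp fragment named "F1 TAG", cloned between KpnI at the 5′ end and XbaI at the 3′ end. Both sites are retained, so the fragment can be excised again or moved into another vector. The record does not explain the name, but the associated publication concerns modularly assembled zinc-finger nucleases in zebrafish. In that context the name most plausibly denotes a finger-1 position zinc-finger module that recognises the DNA triplet TAG, one member of an archive of single-finger modules that are combined to build multi-finger arrays with chosen target specificity. This reading is an interpretation, not a stated fact.

The plasmid carries no recorded eukaryotic promoter, nuclease domain, tag or reporter, and it is classed simply as a cloning vector. It is best regarded as a storage and source plasmid for a building block, not as an expression construct. Its likely use is to supply that module by restriction digestion or PCR for assembly into zinc-finger nuclease constructs for targeted gene disruption.
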