>Addgene plasmid #30709 | pBS-F1-TAG | depositor partial sequence | sequence record 14152 | Author sequence
GGTACCCGCCCATATGCTTGCCCTGTCGAGTCCTGTGACCGCCGCTTCAGTCGTTCTGACAACCTCACCA
AGCACATCCGGATCCACACCGGCCAGAAGCCCTTCCAGTGTCGCATCTGCATGCGTAACTTCAGTCGCTC
CAGCCACCTGACCACCCACATCAGGACCCACACAGGCGAGAAGCCTTTTGCATGCGACATTTGTGGGAGG
AAGTTTGCCAGGAGTGATGAACGCAAGAGGCATACCAAAATCCATACAGGTGAAAAGTAATCTAGA
