>Addgene plasmid #30709 | pBS-F1-TAG | addgene partial sequence | sequence record 36368 | T7 5'-TAATACGACTCACTATAGGG-3'
CCTGTCGAGTCCTGTGACCGCCGCTTCAGTCGTTCTGACAACCTCACCAAGCACATCCGGATCCACACCG
GCCAGAAGCCCTTCCAGTGTCGCATCTGCATGCGTAACTTCAGTCGCTCCAGCCACCTGACCACCCACAT
CAGGACCCACACAGGCGAGAAGCCTTTTGCATGCGACATTTGTGGGAGGAAGTTTGCCAGGAGTGATGAA
CGCAAGAGGCATACCAAAATCCATACAGGTGAAAAGTAATCTAGAGCGGCCGCCACCGCGGTGGAGCTCC
AGCTTTTGTTCCCTTTAGTGAGGGTTAATTGCGCGCTTGGCGTAATCATGGTCATAGCTGTTTCCTGTGT
GAAATTGTTATCCGCTCACAATTCCACACAACATACGAGCCGGAAGCATAAAGTGTAAAGCCTGGGGTGC
CTAATGAGTGAGCTAACTCACATTAATTGCGTTGCGCTCACTGCCCGCTTTCCAGTCGGGAAACCTGTCG
TGCCAGCTGCATTAATGAATCGGCCAACGCGCGGGGAGAGGCGGTTTGCGTATTGGGCGCTCTTCCGCTT
CCTCGCTCACTGACTCGCTGCGCTCGGTCGTTCGGCTGCGGCGAGCGGTATCAGCTCACTCAAAGGCGGT
AATACGGTTATCCACAGAATCAGGGGATAACGCAGGAAAGAACATGTGAGCAAAAGGCCAGCAAAAGGCC
AGGAACCGTAAAAAGGCCGCGTTGCTGGCGTTTTTCCATAGGCTCCGCCC
